Addgene plasmid #39732: KHBD00695
Depositing lab: Bart Deplancke. Depositing organization: Swiss Federal Institute of Technology (EPFL). Publication: Automated protein-DNA interaction screening of Drosophila regulatory elements. Korneel Hens, Jean-Daniel Feuz, Alina Isakova, Antonina Lagovitina, Andreas Massouras, Julien Bryois, Patrick Callaerts, Susan E. Celniker, Bart Deplancke. Nat Methods. 2011 Oct 30;8(12):1065-70. 10.1038/nmeth.1763 PubMed 22037703.
Backbone
  Vector backbone: pDONR221
  Backbone manufacturer: Invitrogen
  Backbone size w/o insert (bp): 2536
  Vector type: Gateway DONR vector
Growth in bacteria
  Bacterial resistance: Kanamycin, 50 μg/mL
  Growth temperature: 37°C
  Growth strain: DH5alpha
  Copy number: High Copy
Gene/Insert
  Gene/Insert name: CG1647 (alt name: FBgn0039602)
  Species: D. melanogaster (fly)
  Insert size (bp): 3666
  Entrez Gene: CG1647 (a.k.a. Dmel_CG1647, Dmel\CG1647)
  Promoter: none
  Cloning method: Gateway Cloning
  Sequencing primers: 5′ M13-F20; 3′ M13R
Terms and licenses: Academic/Nonprofit Terms; Industry Terms: Not Available to Industry
Depositor comments: Please note that the ORFs in this collection were cloned open-ended (without a stop codon).
How to cite: KHBD00695 was a gift from Bart Deplancke (Addgene plasmid # 39732 ; http://n2t.net/addgene:39732 ; RRID:Addgene_39732)
