[The description below was written by a language model from this plasmid's Addgene catalogue record.]
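Description:
KHBD00695 is a Gateway entry clone built in the pDONR221 backbone, carrying the open reading frame of the Drosophila melanogaster gene CG1647 (FBgn0039602). The recorded insert is about 3.7 kb in a backbone of roughly 2.5 kb once the donor cassette has been replaced. It is a bacterial cloning plasmid, maintained at high copy in standard E. coli strains under kanamycin selection. The record gives no feature table, so individual elements such as the origin of replication are not itemised, though M13 forward and reverse priming sites flanking the insert are listed for sequence verification.

The insert was introduced by Gateway recombination, which in a pDONR-type vector normally leaves the ORF flanked by attL sites, ready for transfer into any compatible destination vector by an LR reaction. No promoter drives the insert, so the plasmid is not itself an expression construct; it serves as a shuttle source for the coding sequence. The depositor notes that ORFs in this collection were cloned open-ended, without a stop codon, which allows in-frame C-terminal fusions to tags or functional domains supplied by the destination vector, and also means a stop codon must be provided downstream.

The clone belongs to a collection of Drosophila ORFs associated with work on automated screening of protein–DNA interactions at fly regulatory elements. This suggests that it serves as a source clone for building fusion constructs for such interaction assays, although the record does not specify which destination vectors were used or describe the function of CG1647.
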