>Addgene plasmid #39732 | KHBD00695 | depositor partial sequence | sequence record 50172 | KHBD00695 sequence 3666 bps
ATGGATCGGTTTGCTTTTAAGATCGACGCTGCCCTCAAGGCGAATCTGTGCACGATCTGTCGTCTGTGCG
GCATCGATAATCCAGGAAAAGTGCCAATACTTTTGCCAAATGAAGAAGACACCATCGACCTGGACGAGCC
TAGGATGTCCCAGAAGATCTACGAGCTGGTGGGCTTCACTGTGTCCGTGGACGACAAAATGCCGCAGACA
ATTTGCAGCCAGTGCGTGGATAAAATCAATGATTTTTATGAGTTTCGGGAAATGTGCTATGCGACGAATA
AACAGACTCGAAATCTATTGGGATTGAAGCAAATAGAGCCCGCAAGATTAATTGATCTTAAGCGCATCGT
TAAGGAGGAACGGCCAATATCTGGTGCAGTTGGAAAACGGGGAAGGAAGCGCAAGGGCGAGGAATCCTGG
CCGAAAAATAACAATGTCAAGCCACAGGTAAAAAAGGAGTCCTTTGTGTGGCACAAAAAGCAAAAACTAC
AGCCATCACAGATAACATCTTTAGTGTCCAAAAGAGAGCCGGAGATCAAAGACGAGCCCGCTGAACAGGA
CACCAGTCTTAAGGGACCACCGAAAAAGGCCGGTCGCAAGTCTATTTGCAGCGTTTGCGGCGAGAAGTTC
CTTAGCAAGGAGCTGGCCGACGAGCATAAAAGCCTGGTGCATGTGCCATCGATACCGCGCTACATATGTA
ATGCCTGCAACCAGACGCACCACAACCAGAGTGACATACGCGCCCACCAGCTGTGGCATAAGCTCTCCAA
GACTCCCTACAAGTGTCCCCTGTGCGAGTCTAGCGTGGCCAATGCGTATGCTTTTACGCGCCATTTGCGC
GAACACACACCACCCACTCCCGTCCAACTGCTCGTCCTGGATCGGGAGTGTCCGCTGTGCAAGAAGACTT
TCGTCACGAACTTCTTCTACAACACTCACCGCTGTGCCATCCGTAAACGCAAGTGCGGCGGTTGCAGTCG
CACCTTGAACACCGAAGCGGCCTATATGCGTCATGCGCCAACCTGCCCAAAGATTTACCTCAACCACTCG
AAGCACATCATGCCCCAGGTGGTGACCAATGAGGCGCAGATGCTAATCAAGAACGAGATCGAGGAGGAAT
TGCTAGGTCTTCCGCCGGCCACAACAGTGCCGCCGGATTTCGTCATAGACGAGGGTATGCAACCGGTAGT
AGTTCTGGAACGCCTGTCATCGCCACTTCTGCGGTCTTCGTCTGGAACCGATCAACTGGTTGCTGCCAAA
AGCAAAAATAGCGATAGGGTTTCTGCCAGGAATTATTTGAAACGAGTGGATCAGCTGCTGAAGAATACGA
TTAACACTCTGGTCAGCATTAAGCATGAGCCAGAAGTGCACATAAATGACACGGGGCCACCTAGAGGTCA
AGCCGAGAGTGATCCCGAGCCGGAACGGAATGAAGAACATCCAAGTTTTGGTGATGATATTCAGGCAGCT
AACGACGAATGTCAGGAATGTCAACCGGAAACAGAATCCGATAAAATCTCTGTTGCTGCCTGTGACGATA
TTCCCAGTGTATCTGTTAAACAAGAACCCGAGTATGACGGCTATGAAAAGCAAACGGGAGTGAAGCAAGA
GCCTCTGAAGCTAAAACTTAAAATAACGAAGAACCATGGAAAGCTGAACTCTTCTCTCATAGACGATCTG
GATGAAGCTGGACAGGCGTTTGGCAGAAGCAGCAAAAAGAAAAAGAAAAGAAAGCATAAGGAACGGGAGA
AGGAAGCGTCGAACGAGACTGAAAACTGTCGAACAGAATCTCAGAATCAACCTGCCATTAAAATCAAACA
GGAACCCGTCGATTATGCTCCTGAGGCCACTGTCATGACCACTATTCCCATGACTCAGTTTGAAAGCAGC
TTAAACGAAAGCGAACGAAGCGAGGAAGTCGATGAGGCCATGATTCAGAGTCAGGAAGATATTAAGCCAA
ATCGCATGGAGCTTGATCGTATGATGCAGATCTCTAATGTGACCAGTGGCGTGGATATGGCAGAAGAAGC
AATGGCATTAGAACGAGCTGAAGAAGCCTGTCCCGAGGACTCCCTGCACAAGGTGAAGTCCGTAAAGTCC
ACAGCGCGCAAAAGTACGGGAGGTGCAGAACGGAAAACGTATAGCCCACCCAGGACGAACACTTTGCCGC
AGATTGTTGCCGTTGTGAGCGGCGAGTCGGCGTTTAACATGATTTCCATCAAGCCGGAACCGAGAAATCT
CGGATATGGAGACGAAGAACCAGAAGATCAACGAGAAACTACAGAAGAGATTAATCATAATGACATGATG
GAAGAAGAGAAAGAATACATAGGCAGTTTAGATCTAAGTGATGTATCAGTGAAACAGGAAAGAGAGTTGG
ACATATGCGAGATAGACGCCGTGCACAGAAACGGATTGGAGAAGAGTGATGAGGACGATGACGATGGAAA
TGAAGACAGTGCATCATCAGCCGATGAAGCTGAGGAAGCCATGGAGCGGGACACGGAAGAGCGCATATAT
CGTGAAATAGAGTTGCCACCATTAGAACTTCAAAACGAGTCATCTAGGAAAGATTTGGAATCGGAAAGAA
TGGATACAGAGGTATCCACTGCATTGCCTGCCAGTGAAACTCCTTCGCAAACTCGGGACGTGCTAGGTGT
GGAAAAATCAGAAGCTTCTGCTTTTAGTTTGGTCATAACCAACATATGCAGTCAAGCTGTACCGCAACCA
TCTGCAGCATGCTCAAATGATATAGAATGTTCAATAGGCCCAAGCCCCAGCACTACAAATGAACCTCATT
CCCACACAGTGGAAAATGTCCAGTCTCCTGCAAACGACCTCCAAACTTCTGCACAAGTTGCCATTGCCGC
ACAATCCCAGCCCGATCCTTGCATTGTCTCTCAGCCTGCAGCTTCGTCCGAATCCCAAGCAGATACTAAA
GATCTCCCTCCCGCAGCTTCACAGATCCAAACCTTTAACACAGAATCTTTGCCGATTCATGTCCATAGCG
AAACTGAGGATAATTCAATAGAAAACGATGCCTCCTATCTGGAATCACGTGCTCAGGTCGACTGTCAATC
CGCGGGAACAGAAAATCCTTCTGTTGTCTTAGAGCAAAACGAATCCCTCCCAAGTGGAAGCTGTGTTTCG
CCTATACCTGAAAACCCCGCCCCAGGTAATTCACCACCGCACCACGATGAATCGGAATCTCTGGACAAAC
CAGAAACGGCAGCAGGGAGTGCATATTCTTTAGCAACAGTGTCGCTTGATGCTCCAAAAGATACTGAAGC
GCTTGCTTTGCCACCTTGCAATGCAGCTATCATAGATAGTAATTACACATCCGACGAGGAGCAGCAAAAT
GTGCTTAATCATGAGCTCTCGGAACAGCAACTGGCTATAATGGAACACAGACAGCTACTAGTTCACGAGG
AGCAGCCGGCTTTGCTGGAGGTAATACCACCAGGACTCTCGTCTAGGCCGATCGAGGAGACTGAGAACCG
TATTAACGAGCAGCAGCAGGATCTGGAGCAGGGGGAGGAACGTCCACCTCGTTTCCAGGCCAACGACGAC
TCCAATATCAACGAAATCGCCGAGAACAATAACAACGCCAACATTGAGCGTGAATTGCAAGACGATGCGC
TCGGGGCTCAGGAAAACGTAAATCCA
