>Addgene plasmid #39732 | KHBD00695 | addgene partial sequence | sequence record 53263 | M13-F20 5'-TGTAAAACGACGGCCAGT-3'
GATTTTATTTTGACTGATAGTGACCTGTTCGTTGCAACAAATTGATGAGCAATGCTTTTTTATAATGCCA
ACTTTGTACAAAAAAGTTGGCACCATGGATCGGTTTGCTTTTAAGATCGACGCTGCCCTCAAGGCGAATC
TGTGCACGATCTGTCGTCTGTGCGGCATCGATAATCCAGGAAAAGTGCCAATACTTTTGCCAAATGAAGA
AGACACCATCGACCTGGACGAGCCTAGGATGTCCCAGAAGATCTACGAGCTGGTGGGCTTCACTGTGTCC
GTGGACGACAAAATGCCGCAGACAATTTGCAGCCAGTGCGTGGATAAAATCAATGATTTTTATGAGTTTC
GGGAAATGTGCTATGCGACGAATAAACAGACTCGAAATCTATTGGGATTGAAGCAAATAGAGCCCGCAAG
ATTAATTGATCTTAAGCGCATCGTTAAGGAGGAACGGCCAATATCTGGTGCAGTTGGAAAACGGGGAAGG
AAGCGCAAGGGCGAGGAATCCTGGCCGAAAAATAACAATGTCAAGCCACAGGTAAAAAAGGAGTCCTTTG
TGTGGCACAAAAAGCAAAAACTACAGCCATCACAGATAACATCTTTAGTGTCCAAAAGAGAGCCGGAGAT
CAAAGACGAGCCCGCTGAACAGGACACCAGTCTTAAGGGACCACCGAAAAAGGCCGGTCGCAAGTCTATT
TGCAGCGTTTGCGGCGAGAAGTTCCTTAGCAAGGAGCTGGCCGACGAGCATAAA
